>Addgene plasmid #79242 | pAB094b | depositor full sequence | sequence record 148363 | Full Sequence
TGAGATCCTTTTTTTCTGCGCGTAATCTGCTGCTTGCAAACAAAAAAACCACCGCTACCAGCGGTGGTTT
GTTTGCCGGATCAAGAGCTACCACCTCTTTTTCCGAAGGTAACTGGCTTCAGCAGAGCGCAGATACCAAA
TACTGTCCTTCTAGTGTAGCCGTAGTTAGGCCACCACTTCAAGAACTCTGTAGCACCGCCTACATACCTC
GCTCTGCTAATCCTGTTACCAGTGGCTGCTGCCAGTGGCGATAAGTCGTGTCTTACCGGGTTGGACTCAA
GACGATAGTTACCGGATAAGGCGCAGCGGTCGGGCTGAACGGGGGGTTCGTGCACACAGCCCAGCTTGGA
GCGAACGACCTACACCGAACTGAGATACCTACAGCGTGAGCTATGAGAAAGCGCCACGCTTCCCGAAGGG
AGAAAGGCGGACAGGTATCCGGTAAGCGGCAGGGTCGGAACAGGAGAGCGCACGAGGGAGCTTCCAGGGG
GAAACGCCTGGTATCTTTATAGTCCTGTCGGGTTTCGCCACCTCTGACTTGAGCGTCGATTTTTGTGATG
CTCGTCAGGGGGGCGGAGCCTATGGAAAAACGCCAGCAACGCGGCCTTTTTACGGTTCCTGGCCTTTTGC
TGGCCTTTTGCTCACATGTTCTTTCCTGCGTTATCCCCTGATTCTGTGGATAACCGTATTACCGCCTTTG
AGTGAGCTGATACCGCTCGCCGCAGCCGAACGACCGAGCGCAGCGAGTCAGTGAGCGAGGAAGCGGAAGA
GCGCCTGATGCGGTATTTTCTCCTTACGCATCTGTGCGGTATTTCACACCGCATATGGTGCACTCTCAGT
ACAATCTGCTCTGATGCCGCATAGTTAAGCCAGTATACACTCCGCTATCGCTACGTGACTGGGTCATGGC
TGCGCCCCGACACCCGCCAACACCCGCTGACGCGCCCTGACGGGCTTGTCTGCTCCCGGCATCCGCTTAC
AGACAAGCTGTGACCGTCTCCGGGAGCTGCATGTGTCAGAGGTTTTCACCGTCATCACCGAAACGCGCGA
GGCAGCTGCGGTAAAGCTCATCAGCGTGGTCGTGAAGCGATTCACAGATGTCTGCCTGTTCATCCGCGTC
CAGCTCGTTGAGTTTCTCCAGAAGCGTTAATGTCTGGCTTCTGATAAAGCGGGCCATGTTAAGGGCGGTT
TTTTCCTGTTTGGTCACTGATGCCTCCGTGTAAGGGGGATTTCTGTTCATGGGGGTAATGATACCGATGA
AACGAGAGAGGATGCTCACGATACGGGTTACTGATGATGAACAAGAGGACATCCGGTCAAATAAAACGAA
AGGCTCAGTCGAAAGACTGGGCCTTTCGTTTTAGACTTAGGGACCCTTTATGACAACTTGACGGCTACAT
CATTCACTTTTTCTTCACAACCGGCACGGAACTCGCTCGGGCTGGCCCCGGTGCATTTTTTAAATACCCG
CGAGAAATAGAGTTGATCGTCAAAACCAACATTGCGACCGACGGTGGCGATAGGCATCCGGGTGGTGCTC
AAAAGCAGCTTCGCCTGGCTGATACGTTGGTCCTCGCGCCAGCTTAAGACGCTAATCCCTAACTGCTGGC
GGAAAAGATGTGACAGACGCGACGGCGACAAGCAAACATGCTGTGCGACGCTGGCGATATCAAAATTGCT
GTCTGCCAGGTGATCGCTGATGTACTGACAAGCCTCGCGTACCCGATTATCCATCGGTGGATGGAGCGAC
TCGTTAATCGCTTCCATGCGCCGCAGTAACAATTGCTCAAGCAGATTTATCGCCAGCAGCTCCGAATAGC
GCCCTTCCCCTTGCCCGGCGTTAATGATTTGCCCAAACAGGTCGCTGAAATGCGGCTGGTGCGCTTCATC
CGGGCGAAAGAACCCCGTATTGGCAAATATTGACGGCCAGTTAAGCCATTCATGCCAGTAGGCGCGCGGA
CGAAAGTAAACCCACTGGTGATACCATTCGCGAGCCTCCGGATGACGACCGTAGTGATGAATCTCTCCTG
GCGGGAACAGCAAAATATCACCCGGTCGGCAAACAAATTCTCGTCCCTGATTTTTCACCACCCCCTGACC
GCGAATGGTGAGATTGAGAATATAACCTTTCATTCCCAGCGGTCGGTCGATAAAAAAATCGAGATAACCG
TTGGCCTCAATCGGCGTTAAACCCGCCACCAGATGGGCATTAAACGAGTATCCCGGCAGCAGGGGATCAT
TTTGCGCTTCAGCCATACTTTTCATACTCCCACCATTCAGAGAAGAAACCAATTGTCCATATTGCATCAG
ACATTGCCGTCACTGCGTCTTTTACTGGCTCTTCTCGCTAACCCAACCGGTAACCCCGCTTATTAAAAGC
ATTCTGTAACAAAGCGGGACCAAAGCCATGACAAAAACGCGTAACAAAAGTGTCTATAATCACGGCAGAA
AAGTCCACATTGATTATTTGCACGGCGTCACACTTTGCTATGCCATAGCATTTTTATCCATAAGATTAGC
GGATCCTACCTGACGCTTTTTATCGCAACTCTCTACTGTTTCTCCATACCCGTTTTTTTACCTGCAGGTG
CAGTAAGGAGGAAAAAAAA
[273 nt withheld, positions 2610-2882]
GCGGCCGCGGAACAAAAGCTTATTTCTGAAGAGGACTTGGGCAGCTCTGTGAGTAGCGTTCCGACCAAAC
TGGAAGTGGTTGCAGCAACCCCGACGAGCCTGCTGATTTCTTGGGATGCCCCGATGTCTAGTAGCTCTGT
GGCGTACTATCGTATCACCTACGGTGAAACGGGCGGTAACAGCCCGGTGCAGGAATTTACGGTTCCGTAT
AGTAGCTCTACCGCGACGATTAGTGGCCTGAGCCCGGGTGTGGATTACACCATCACGGTTTATGCATGGG
GCGAAGATAGCGCGGGTTACATGTTCATGTATTCTCCGATTAGTATCAATTACCGCACCTGCTAACTTAA
TTAACGGCACTCCTCAGCAAATATAATGACCCTCTTGATAACCCAAGAGGGCATTTTTTAATGCCCATGG
CGTTTATTTGCCGACTACCTTGGTGATCTCGCCTTTCACGTAGTGGACAAATTCTTCCAACTGATCTGCG
CGCGAGGCCAAGCGATCTTCTTCTTGTCCAAGATAAGCCTGTCTAGCTTCAAGTATGACGGGCTGATACT
GGGCCGGCAGGCGCTCCATTGCCCAGTCGGCAGCGACATCCTTCGGCGCGATTTTGCCGGTTACTGCGCT
GTACCAAATGCGGGACAACGTAAGCACTACATTTCGCTCATCGCCAGCCCAGTCGGGCGGCGAGTTCCAT
AGCGTTAAGGTTTCATTTAGCGCCTCAAATAGATCCTGTTCAGGAACCGGATCAAAGAGTTCCTCCGCCG
CTGGACCTACCAAGGCAACGCTATGTTCTCTTGCTTTTGTCAGCAAGATAGCCAGATCAATGTCGATCGT
GGCTGGCTCGAAGATACCTGCAAGAATGTCATTGCGCTGCCATTCTCCAAATTGCAGTTCGCGCTTAGCT
GGATAACGCCACGGAATGATGTCGTCGTGCACAACAATGGTGACTTCTACAGCGCGGAGAATCTCGCTCT
CTCCAGGGGAAGCCGAAGTTTCCAAAAGGTCGTTGATCAAAGCTCGCCGCGTTGTTTCATCAAGCCTTAC
GGTCACCGTAACCAGCAAATCAATATCACTGTGTGGCTTCAGGCCGCCATCCACTGCGGAGCCGTACAAA
TGTACGGCCAGCAACGTCGGTTCGAGATGGCGCTCGATGACGCCAACTACCTCTGATAGTTGAGTCGATA
CTTCGGCGATCACCGCTTCCCTCATACTCTTCCTTTTTCAATATTATTGAAGCATTTATCAGGGTTATTG
TCTCATGAGCGGATACATATTTGAATGTATTTAGAAAAATAGGCCAAATAGGCCGT
Features (pLannotate 1.2.2; 12 found; start..end, strand, type, name):
    774..914     -  misc_feature   bom: basis of mobility region from pBR322
   1016..1207    -  CDS            rop: Rop protein, which maintains plasmids at low copy number; rop
   1248..1304    +  CDS            mbeC (fragment): MBEC_ECOLX - Experimental evidence at protein level: Swiss-Prot protein existence level 1. Required for efficient mobilization of ColE1 plasmid and is thus essential to promote the specific transfer of the plasmid during conjugation. Probably functions by inducing DNA bending, helping the MbeA relaxase to melt the DNA around the nic site and cleave the phosphodiester bond. Binds specifically double-stranded DNA (dsDNA) containing the ColE1 oriT but does not recognize the inverted repeat (IR). From Escherichia coli.
   1318..1363    +  terminator     rrnB T1 terminator: transcription terminator T1 from the E. coli rrnB gene
   1378..2256    -  CDS            araC: L-arabinose regulatory protein; araC
   2402..2567    +  promoter       araBAD promoter: araBAD; promoter of the L-arabinose operon of E. coli; the araC regulatory gene is transcribed in the opposite direction (Guzman et al., 1995)
   2610..2882    +  CDS            rpoZ (sequence withheld): RPOZ_ECO24 - Experimental evidence at protein level: Swiss-Prot protein existence level 1. Promotes RNA polymerase assembly. Latches the N- and C- terminal regions of the beta' subunit thereby facilitating its interaction with the beta and alpha subunits. From Escherichia coli O139:H28 (strain E24377A / ETEC).
   2895..2921    +  CDS            Myc (fragment): Myc (human c-Myc proto-oncogene) epitope tag
   2925..3158    +  CDS            FINC_PLEWA (fragment): Experimental evidence at transcript level: Swiss-Prot protein existence level 2. Fibronectins bind cell surfaces and various compounds including collagen, fibrin, heparin, DNA, and actin. Fibronectins are involved in cell adhesion, cell motility, opsonization, wound healing, and maintenance of cell shape. May be involved in osteoblast compaction (By similarity). From Pleurodeles waltl (Iberian ribbed newt).
   3306..4097    -  CDS            SmR: aminoglycoside adenylyltransferase (Murphy, 1985); aadA; confers resistance to spectinomycin and streptomycin
   4098..4169    -  promoter       AmpR promoter: bla
   4198..588     +  rep_origin     ori (across the origin): high-copy-number ColE1/pMB1/pBR322/pUC origin of replication
