[The description below was written by a language model from this plasmid's Addgene catalogue record and pLannotate feature annotations shown in this document.]
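Description:
pAB094b is a 4.2 kb bacterial expression plasmid built on a ColE1-type backbone for use in E. coli. It replicates from a ColE1/pMB1-family origin and is catalogued as high copy, although the annotation also detects the pBR322-derived bom region, a rop gene and a short mbeC fragment next to the origin. Selection is by spectinomycin, through an aadA (SmR) aminoglycoside adenylyltransferase gene that appears to be driven by the bla (AmpR) promoter directly upstream of it.

The payload is an arabinose-inducible fusion protein cassette. The araBAD promoter (PBAD) drives the E. coli RNA polymerase omega subunit, rpoZ. This is followed by a short sequence annotated as a partial Myc epitope, which likely serves as a linker or tag, and then a fibronectin-like domain. That domain corresponds to the catalogued HA4 insert, which from general knowledge is a fibronectin type III monobody scaffold, here carrying a Y35A substitution. The regulator araC is transcribed divergently from its own PC promoter, giving repression without arabinose and induction when it is added. An rrnB T1 terminator sits beyond the araC end of the cassette.

The stated purpose is directed evolution of protein-protein interactions. An rpoZ fusion of this kind fits a bacterial two-hybrid arrangement, in which binding to a DNA-tethered partner recruits RNA polymerase to a reporter or selection gene. The Y35A variant may serve as a weakened or non-binding comparison to HA4, but the record does not describe the effect of the mutation. It also does not name the binding partner or the companion plasmids.
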