Addgene plasmid #79242: pAB094b
Purpose: Directed Evolution of Protein-Protein Interactions
Depositing lab: David Liu. Depositing organization: Harvard University. Publication: Continuous evolution of Bacillus thuringiensis toxins overcomes insect resistance. Badran AH, Guzov VM, Huai Q, Kemp MM, Vishwanath P, Kain W, Nance AM, Evdokimov A, Moshiri F, Turner KH, Wang P, Malvar T, Liu DR. Nature. 2016 May 5;533(7601):58-63. doi: 10.1038/nature17938. Epub 2016 Apr 27. PubMed 27120167.
Backbone
  Vector backbone: ColEI
  Backbone manufacturer: David Liu Lab
  Backbone size w/o insert (bp): 2992
  Vector type: Bacterial Expression
Growth in bacteria
  Bacterial resistance: Spectinomycin, 50 μg/mL
  Growth temperature: 37°C
  Growth strain: NEB Turbo
  Copy number: High Copy
Gene/Insert
  Gene/Insert name: PBAD rpoZ-HA4 (Y35A); PC araC
  Species: Synthetic
  Promoter: PBAD; PC
  Cloning method: Ligation Independent Cloning
  Sequencing primers: 5′ n/a; 3′ n/a
Terms and licenses: Academic/Nonprofit Terms; Industry Terms: Not Available to Industry
How to cite: pAB094b was a gift from David Liu (Addgene plasmid # 79242 ; http://n2t.net/addgene:79242 ; RRID:Addgene_79242)
