>Addgene plasmid #79242 | pAB094b | addgene partial sequence | sequence record 151473 | Spect-F 5'-cagcccgtcatacttgaagc-3'
GATCGCTTGGCCTCGCGCGCAGATCAGTTGGAAGAATTTGTCCACTACGTGAAAGGCGAGATCACCAAGG
TAGTCGGCAAATAAACGCCATGGGCATTAAAAAATGCCCTCTTGGGTTATCAAGAGGGTCATTATATTTG
CTGAGGAGTGCCGTTAATTAAGTTAGCAGGTGCGGTAATTGATACTAATCGGAGAATACATGAACATGTA
ACCCGCGCTATCTTCGCCCCATGCATAAACCGTGATGGTGTAATCCACACCCGGGCTCAGGCCACTAATC
GTCGCGGTAGAGCTACTATACGGAACCGTAAATTCCTGCACCGGGCTGTTACCGCCCGTTTCACCGTAGG
TGATACGATAGTACGCCACAGAGCTACTAGACATCGGGGCATCCCAAGAAATCAGCAGGCTCGTCGGGGT
TGCTGCAACCACTTCCAGTTTGGTCGGAACGCTACTCACAGAGCTGCCCAAGTCCTCTTCAGAAATAAGC
TTTTGTTCCGCGGCCGC
[273 nt withheld, positions 508-780]
TTTTTTTTCCTCCTTACTGCACCTGCAGGTAAAAAAACGGGTATGGAGAAACAGTAGAGAGTTGCGATAA
AA
